Addgene plasmid #106383: pBBR2k-GFPuv
Purpose: Anhydrotetracycline-inducible tet promoter expressing gfpuv on BBR1 origin
Depositing lab: Brian Pfleger. Depositing organization: University of Wisconsin, Madison. Publication: Genetic tools for reliable gene expression and recombineering in Pseudomonas putida. Cook TB, Rand JM, Nurani W, Courtney DK, Liu SA, Pfleger BF. J Ind Microbiol Biotechnol. 2018 Jan 3. pii: 10.1007/s10295-017-2001-5. doi: 10.1007/s10295-017-2001-5. PubMed 29299733.
Backbone
  Vector backbone: pSEVA234
  Vector type: Bacterial Expression
Growth in bacteria
  Bacterial resistance: Kanamycin, 50 μg/mL
  Growth temperature: 37°C
  Growth strain: DH5alpha
  Copy number: Low Copy
Gene/Insert
  Gene/Insert name: GFPuv
  Species: Synthetic
  Promoter: tet
  Cloning method: Gibson Cloning
  Sequencing primers: 5′ na
Terms and licenses: Academic/Nonprofit Terms; Industry Terms: Not Available to Industry
How to cite: pBBR2k-GFPuv was a gift from Brian Pfleger (Addgene plasmid # 106383 ; http://n2t.net/addgene:106383 ; RRID:Addgene_106383)
