[The description below was written by a language model from this plasmid's Addgene catalogue record and pLannotate feature annotations shown in this document.]
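Description:
pBBR2k-GFPuv is a small (about 4.2 kb) bacterial expression plasmid built by Gibson assembly on the pSEVA234 backbone. It is a broad-host-range reporter vector from a toolkit developed for gene expression and recombineering in Pseudomonas putida. Replication relies on the pBBR1 system from Bordetella bronchiseptica: the pBBR1 oriV together with the gene for its cognate Rep protein, which the origin needs in order to function. This pairing allows maintenance in E. coli as well as in diverse Gram-negative hosts, and the record lists the plasmid as low copy. Selection is by kanamycin, conferred by the neo (nptII) aminoglycoside phosphotransferase gene, which is followed by a lambda t0 terminator. A short annotated fragment of Tn5 transposase next to the marker is most likely a non-functional remnant carried along with the Tn5-derived resistance cassette.

The payload is an anhydrotetracycline-inducible expression cassette. The Tn10 tetR gene is transcribed divergently from the reporter, with the overlapping tetR/tetA promoter region lying between the two genes. TetR binds the tet operators and holds transcription off until an inducer such as anhydrotetracycline releases it. The downstream open reading frame is GFPuv; the automated annotation labels it as an Aequorea victoria GFP variant with a long Stokes shift, which fits a UV-excitable GFP. Transcription is stopped by tandem rrnB T1 and T7Te terminators, insulating the replication functions from read-through. The plasmid serves to characterise tet promoter induction on a pBBR1 replicon by fluorescence readout.
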