Features (pLannotate 1.2.2; 10 found; start..end, strand, type, name):
      7..630     -  CDS            TetR: tetracycline repressor TetR; tetR from transposon Tn10; TetR binds to the tetracycline operator tetO to inhibit transcription. This inhibition can be relieved by adding tetracycline or doxycycline.
    649..704     +  promoter       tetR/tetA promoters: tetR; overlapping promoters for bacterial tetR and tetA
    742..1455    +  CDS            &alpha;GFP: &alpha;GFP is a basic (constitutively fluorescent) long stokes shift fluorescent protein published in 1996, derived from Aequorea victoria.
   1491..1562    +  terminator     rrnB T1 terminator: transcription terminator T1 from the E. coli rrnB gene
   1578..1605    +  terminator     T7Te terminator: phage T7 early transcription terminator
   1672..2334    -  CDS            pBBR1 Rep: replication protein for the broad-host-range plasmid pBBR1 from Bordetella bronchiseptica
   2335..3106    -  rep_origin     pBBR1 oriV: replication origin of the broad-host-range plasmid pBBR1 from Bordetella bronchiseptica; requires the pBBR1 Rep protein for replication
   3140..3234    -  terminator     lambda t0 terminator: transcription terminator from phage lambda
   3268..4059    -  CDS            neo: KKA2_KLEPN - Also known as kan, nptII. Experimental evidence at protein level: Swiss-Prot protein existence level 1. Resistance to kanamycin, neomycin, paromomycin, ribostamycin, butirosin and gentamicin B. From Klebsiella pneumoniae.
   4091..4195    -  CDS            tnpA (fragment): TN5P_ECOLX - Also known as tnp. Experimental evidence at protein level: Swiss-Prot protein existence level 1. Mediates transposition of transposon Tn5 by a 'cut and paste' mechanism. First, the monomeric transposase binds the 19 bp inverted DNA repeats flanking the transposon. Then, dimerization of the DNA- bound transposase creates a synaptic DNA complex. After nicking of the first DNA strand, excision of the transposon proceeds through a series of intermediates. The transposase then mediates the insertion of the transposon at a new site by strand transfer. The activity of the wild- type tran
>Addgene plasmid #106383 | pBBR2k-GFPuv | addgene full sequence | sequence record 206289 | Addgene NGS Result
GACGTCTTAAGACCCACTTTCACATTTAAGTTGTTTTTCTAATCCGCATATGATCAATTCAAGGCCGAAT
AAGAAGGCTGGCTCTGCACCTTGGTGATCAAATAATTCGATAGCTTGTCGTAATAATGGCGGCATACTAT
CAGTAGTAGGTGTTTCCCTTTCTTCTTTAGCGACTTGATGCTCTTGATCTTCCAATACGCAACCTAAAGT
AAAATGCCCCACAGCGCTGAGTGCATATAATGCATTCTCTAGTGAAAAACCTTGTTGGCATAAAAAGGCT
AATTGATTTTCGAGAGTTTCATACTGTTTTTCTGTAGGCCGTGTACCTAAATGTACTTTTGCTCCATCGC
GATGACTTAGTAAAGCACATCTAAAACTTTTAGCGTTATTACGTAAAAAATCTTGCCAGCTTTCCCCTTC
TAAAGGGCAAAAGTGAGTATGGTGCCTATCTAACATCTCAATGGCTAAGGCGTCGAGCAAAGCCCGCTTA
TTTTTTACATGCCAATACAATGTAGGCTGCTCTACACCTAGCTTCTGGGCGAGTTTACGGGTTGTTAAAC
CTTCGATTCCGACCTCATTAAGCAGCTCTAATGCGCTGTTAATCACTTTACTTTTATCTAATCTAGACAT
CATTAATTCCTAATTTTTGTTGACACTCTATCGTTGATAGAGTTATTTTACCACTCCCTATCAGTGATAG
AGAAAAGAATTCAAAAGATCTTTTAAGAAGGAGATATACATATGAGTAAAGGAGAAGAACTTTTCACTGG
AGTTGTCCCAATTCTTGTTGAATTAGATGGTGATGTTAATGGGCACAAATTTTCTGTCAGTGGAGAGGGT
GAAGGTGATGCAACATACGGAAAACTTACCCTTAAATTTATTTGCACTACTGGAAAACTACCTGTTCCGT
GGCCAACACTTGTCACTACTTTCTCTTATGGTGTTCAATGCTTTTCCCGTTATCCGGATCACATGAAACG
GCATGACTTTTTCAAGAGTGCCATGCCCGAAGGTTATGTACAGGAACGCACTATATCTTTCAAAGATGAC
GGGAACTACAAGACGCGTGCTGAAGTCAAGTTTGAAGGTGATACCCTTGTTAATCGTATCGAGTTAAAAG
GTATTGATTTTAAAGAAGATGGAAACATTCTCGGACACAAACTGGAGTACAACTATAACTCACACAATGT
ATACATCACGGCAGACAAACAAAAGAATGGAATCAAAGCTAACTTCAAAATTCGCCACAACATTGAAGAT
GGCTCCGTTCAACTAGCAGACCATTATCAACAAAATACTCCAATTGGCGATGGCCCTGTCCTTTTACCAG
ACAACCATTACCTGTCCACACAATCTGCCCTTTCGAAAGATCCCAACGAAAAGCGTGACCACATGGTCCT
TCTTGAGTTTGTAACTGCTGCTGGGATTACACATGGCATGGATGAGCTCTACAAATAAGGATCCAAACTC
GAGTAAGGATCTCCAGGCATCAAATAAAACGAAAGGCTCAGTCGAAAGACTGGGCCTTTCGTTTTATCTG
TTGTTTGTCGGTGAACGCTCTCTACTAGAGTCACACTGGCTCACCTTCGGGTGGGCCTTTCTGCGTTTAT
ACCTAGGCTACAGCCGATAGTCTGGAACAGCGCACTTACGGGTTGCTGCGCAACCCAAGTGCTACCGGCG
CGGCAGCGTGACCCGTGTCGGCGGCTCCAACGGCTCGCCATCGTCCAGAAAACACGGCTCATCGGGCATC
GGCAGGCGCTGCTGCCCGCGCCGTTCCCATTCCTCCGTTTCGGTCAAGGCTGGCAGGTCTGGTTCCATGC
CCGGAATGCCGGGCTGGCTGGGCGGCTCCTCGCCGGGGCCGGTCGGTAGTTGCTGCTCGCCCGGATACAG
GGTCGGGATGCGGCGCAGGTCGCCATGCCCCAACAGCGATTCGTCCTGGTCGTCGTGATCAACCACCACG
GCGGCACTGAACACCGACAGGCGCAACTGGTCGCGGGGCTGGCCCCACGCCACGCGGTCATTGACCACGT
AGGCCGACACGGTGCCGGGGCCGTTGAGCTTCACGACGGAGATCCAGCGCTCGGCCACCAAGTCCTTGAC
TGCGTATTGGACCGTCCGCAAAGAACGTCCGATGAGCTTGGAAAGTGTCTTCTGGCTGACCACCACGGCG
TTCTGGTGGCCCATCTGCGCCACGAGGTGATGCAGCAGCATTGCCGCCGTGGGTTTCCTCGCAATAAGCC
CGGCCCACGCCTCATGCGCTTTGCGTTCCGTTTGCACCCAGTGACCGGGCTTGTTCTTGGCTTGAATGCC
GATTTCTCTGGACTGCGTGGCCATGCTTATCTCCATGCGGTAGGGGTGCCGCACGGTTGCGGCACCATGC
GCAATCAGCTGCAACTTTTCGGCAGCGCGACAACAATTATGCGTTGCGTAAAAGTGGCAGTCAATTACAG
ATTTTCTTTAACCTACGCAATGAGCTATTGCGGGGGGTGCCGCAATGAGCTGTTGCGTACCCCCCTTTTT
TAAGTTGTTGATTTTTAAGTCTTTCGCATTTCGCCCTATATCTAGTTCTTTGGTGCCCAAAGAAGGGCAC
CCCTGCGGGGTTCCCCCACGCCTTCGGCGCGGCTCCCCCTCCGGCAAAAAGTGGCCCCTCCGGGGCTTGT
TGATCGACTGCGCGGCCTTCGGCCTTGCCCAAGGTGGCGCTGCCCCCTTGGAACCCCCGCACTCGCCGCC
GTGAGGCTCGGGGGGCAGGCGGGCGGGCTTCGCCCTTCGACTGCCCCCACTCGCATAGGCTTGGGTCGTT
CCAGGCGCGTCAAGGCCAAGCCGCTGCGCGGTCGCTGCGCGAGCCTTGACCCGCCTTCCACTTGGTGTCC
AACCGGCAAGCGAAGCGCGCAGGCCGCAGGCCGGAGGCTTTTCCCCAGAGAAAATTAAAAAAATTGATGG
GGCAAGGCCGCAGGCCGCGCAGTTGGAGCCGGTGGGTATGTGGTCGAAGGCTGGGTAGCCGGTGGGCAAT
CCCTGTGGTCAAGCTCGTGGGCAGGCGCAGCCTGTCCATCAGCTTGTCCAGCAGGGTTGTCCACGGGCCG
AGCGAAGCGAGCCAGCCGGTGGCCGCTCGCGGCCATCGTCCACATATCCTAGTGCTTGGATTCTCACCAA
TAAAAAACGCCCGGCGGCAACCGAGCGTTCTGAACAAATCCAGATGGAGTTCTGAGGTCATTACTGGATC
TATCAACAGGAGTCCAAGCGAGCTCTCGAACCCCAGAGTCCCGCTCAGAAGAACTCGTCAAGAAGGCGAT
AGAAGGCGATGCGCTGCGAATCGGGAGCGGCGATACCGTAAAGCACGAGGAAGCGGTCAGCCCATTCGCC
GCCAAGCTCTTCAGCAATATCACGGGTAGCCAACGCTATGTCCTGATAGCGGTCCGCCACACCCAGCCGG
CCACAGTCGATGAATCCAGAAAAGCGGCCATTTTCCACCATGATATTCGGCAAGCAGGCATCGCCATGGG
TCACGACGAGATCCTCGCCGTCGGGCATGCGCGCCTTGAGCCTGGCGAACAGTTCGGCTGGCGCGAGCCC
CTGATGCTCTTCGTCCAGATCATCCTGATCGACAAGACCGGCTTCCATCCGAGTACGTGCTCGCTCGATG
CGATGTTTCGCTTGGTGGTCGAATGGGCAGGTAGCCGGATCAAGCGTATGCAGCCGCCGCATTGCATCAG
CCATGATGGATACTTTCTCGGCAGGAGCAAGGTGAGATGACAGGAGATCCTGCCCCGGCACTTCGCCCAA
TAGCAGCCAGTCCCTTCCCGCTTCAGTGACAACGTCGAGCACAGCTGCGCAAGGAACGCCCGTCGTGGCC
AGCCACGATAGCCGCGCTGCCTCGTCCTGCAGTTCATTCAGGGCACCGGACAGGTCGGTCTTGACAAAAA
GAACCGGGCGCCCCTGCGCTGACAGCCGGAACACGGCGGCATCAGAGCAGCCGATTGTCTGTTGTGCCCA
GTCATAGCCGAATAGCCTCTCCACCCAAGCGGCCGGAGAACCTGCGTGCAATCCATCTTGTTCAATCATG
CGAAACGATCCTCATCCTGTCTCTTGATCAGATCATGATCCCCTGCGCCATCAGATCCTTGGCGGCAAGA
AAGCCATCCAGTTTACTTTGCAGGGCTTCCCAACCTTACCAGAGGGCGCCCCAGCTGGCAATTCC
